Addgene plasmid #20976: HOXA9-micro-MSCV
Depositing lab: Corey Largman. Depositing organization: San Francisco VA Health Care System. Publication: MicroRNA-126 regulates HOXA9 by binding to the homeobox. Shen WF, Hu YL, Uttarwar L, Passegue E, Largman C. Mol Cell Biol. 2008 Jul . 28(14):4609-19. 10.1128/MCB.01652-07 PubMed 18474618.
Backbone
  Vector backbone: MSCV-PGK-GFP
  Backbone size w/o insert (bp): 6500
  Vector type: Mammalian Expression, Retroviral
  Selectable markers: GFP
Growth in bacteria
  Bacterial resistance: Ampicillin, 100 μg/mL
  Growth temperature: 37°C
  Growth strain: DH5alpha
  Copy number: High Copy
Gene/Insert
  Gene/Insert name: HOXA9
  Species: M. musculus (mouse)
  Insert size (bp): 1000
  Mutation: Mutations to remove binding sites for miR-145, let-7, and miR-126 in homeobox.
  Entrez Gene: Hoxa9 (a.k.a. D6a9, Hox-1.7)
  Cloning method: Restriction Enzyme; 5′ cloning site EcoRI (unknown if destroyed); 3′ cloning site XhoI (unknown if destroyed)
  Sequencing primers: 5′ MSCV
Resource information
  A portion of this plasmid was derived from a plasmid made by: Debbie Wolgemuth
Terms and licenses: Academic/Nonprofit Terms; Industry Terms: Not Available to Industry
Depositor comments: Mutant seq for all 3 miRNa sites is 5'- ctggagttagagaaggagtttctgtttaacatgtatttaacacgggaccgcagatatgag The nucleotide sequence should not change the aa sequence. Has ribosomal recognition site (ACC) in front of the ATG protein coding start site.
How to cite: HOXA9-micro-MSCV was a gift from Corey Largman (Addgene plasmid # 20976 ; http://n2t.net/addgene:20976 ; RRID:Addgene_20976)
