[The description below was written by a language model from this plasmid's Addgene catalogue record.]
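Description:
HOXA9-micro-MSCV is a retroviral mammalian expression plasmid built on the MSCV-PGK-GFP backbone (about 6.5 kb without insert), a murine stem cell virus vector. It is propagated in E. coli as a high-copy plasmid under ampicillin selection. In vectors of this type the gene of interest is normally transcribed from the viral long terminal repeat, while an internal PGK promoter drives GFP. The record lists no feature table confirming these elements individually, but it does give GFP as the selectable marker, so transduced cells are identified or sorted by fluorescence rather than by drug resistance.

The payload is a roughly 1 kb mouse Hoxa9 coding insert, cloned between EcoRI and XhoI sites, with a short ribosome recognition sequence placed immediately upstream of the start codon. The defining feature is a set of nucleotide substitutions within the homeobox region that remove the binding sites for three microRNAs: miR-145, let-7 and miR-126. According to the depositor, these changes are intended to be silent, so the encoded HOXA9 protein should be unchanged while the transcript is no longer recognised by these microRNAs.

This makes the construct a microRNA-resistant version of HOXA9, suited to retroviral delivery into mammalian cells and to comparison with a wild-type HOXA9 vector. Such comparisons test whether microRNA effects on HOXA9 levels depend on direct pairing with sites in the coding sequence. This fits the associated work showing that miR-126 regulates HOXA9 by binding within the homeobox.
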