>Addgene plasmid #20976 | HOXA9-micro-MSCV | addgene partial sequence | sequence record 26776 | EGFP-N 5'-CGTCGCCGTCCAGCTCGACCAG-3'
CACCGGTAAAGCTCTCGCCCTTGCTCACCATGGTGGCTGCAGCCGAAAGGCCCGGAGATGAGGAAGAGGA
GAACAGCGCGGCAGACGTGCGCTTTTGAAGCGTGCAGAATGCCGGGCCTCCGGAGGACCTTCGGGCGCCC
GCCCCGCCCCTGAGCCCGCCCCTGAGCCCGCCCCCGGACCCACCCCTTCCCAGCCTCTGAGCCCAGAAAG
CGAAGGAGCAAAGCTGCTATTGGCCGCTGCCCCAAAGGCCTACCCGCTTCCATTGCTCAGCGGTGCTGTC
CATCTGCACGAGACTAGTGAGACGTGCTACTTCCATTTGTCACGTCCTGCACGACGCGAGCTGCGGGGCG
GGGGGGAACTTCCTGACTAGGGGAGGAGTAGAAGGTGGCGCGAAGGGGCCACCAAAGAACGGAGCCGGTT
GGCGCCTACCGGTGGATGTGGAATGTGTGCGAGGCCAGAGGCCACTTGTGTAGCGCCAAGTGCCCAGCGG
GGCTGCTAAAGCGCATGCTCCAGACTGCCTTGGGAAAAGCGCCTCCCCTACCCGGTAGAATTAGATCTCT
CGAGTCACTCGTCTTTTGCTCGGTCCTTGTTGATTTTCTTCATTTTCATCCTGCGGTTCTGGAACCAGAT
CTTGACCTGCCTTTCNGTGAGGTTGAGCAGCCGGGCCACCTCATATCTGCGGTCCCGTGTTAAATACATG
TTAAACAGAAACTCCTTCTCTAACTCCAGCGTCTGGTGTTTTGTGTAGGGGCATCGCTTCTTCNATGANA
NNAANATNAACCNATTGGNCCGGNTTTTGNATCANTGGGGCTTTNTCCCCCTNTNTNTCGCNTGTTTCGA
AAGGCCTTCCTGGTTTTTTNTTCATTGAGAANNGAACTATCNTCGGNA
