>Addgene plasmid #20976 | HOXA9-micro-MSCV | addgene partial sequence | sequence record 26777 | 20976 with pLXSN-5
TCAGCCCTTACTCCTTCTCTAGGCGCCGGAATTCACCATGGCCACCACCGGGGCCCTGGGCAACTACTAT
GTGGACTCCTTCCTGCTGGGCGCCGACGCTGCTGATGAGCTGGGTGCGGGACGCTACGCTCCAGGGACCC
TGGGTCAACCCCCAAGGCAGGCGGCAGCTCTGGCCGAACACCCCGACTTCAGTCCTTGCAGCTTCCAGTC
CAAGGCGGCGGTGTTTGGTGCCTCGTGGAACCCAGTGCACGCGGCGGGCGCCAATGCGGTGCCTGCTGCA
GTGTATCATCACCACCACCACCCCTACGTGCATCCCCAGGCGCCCGTGGCGGCGGCGGCGCCGGACGGCA
GGTATATGCGCTCCTGGCTGGAACCCACGCCCGGTGCGCTCTCCTTCGCGGGCTTACCCTCCAGCCGGCC
TTATGGCATTAAACCTGAACCGCTCTCGGCCAGAAGGGGTGACTGTCCCACGCTTGACACTCACACTTTG
TCCCTGACTGACTATGCTTGTGGTTCTCCTCCAGTTGATAGAGAAAAACAACCCAGCGAAGGCGCCTTCT
CCGAAAACAATGCCGAGAATGAGAGCGGCGGAGACAAGCCCCCCATCGATCCCAATAACCCGGCTGCCAA
CTGGCTACATGCTCGCTCCACTCGGAAGAAGCGATGCCCCTACACAAAACACCAGACGCTGGAGTTAGAG
AA
